Addgene plasmid #47764: pDR-meptrac-H194E
Purpose: expresses MepTrac-H194E in yeast
Depositing lab: Wolf Frommer. Depositing organization: Carnegie Institution for Science. Publication: Fluorescent sensors reporting the activity of ammonium transceptors in live cells. De Michele R, Ast C, Loque D, Ho CH, Andrade SL, Lanquar V, Grossmann G, Gehne S, Kumke MU, Frommer WB. eLife. 2013 Jul 2;2:e00800. 10.7554/eLife.00800 PubMed 23840931.
Backbone
  Vector backbone: pDR GW
  Backbone size w/o insert (bp): 6000
  Total vector size (bp): 8506
  Vector type: Yeast Expression
  Selectable markers: URA3
Growth in bacteria
  Bacterial resistance: Ampicillin, 100 μg/mL
  Growth temperature: 37°C
  Growth strain: Top10
  Copy number: High Copy
Gene/Insert
  Gene/Insert name: MepTrac-H194E
  Species: S. cerevisiae (budding yeast), Synthetic
  Insert size (bp): 2235
  Mutation: H194E
  Promoter: PMA
  Tag / fusion protein: mcpGFP
  Cloning method: Gateway Cloning
  Sequencing primers: 5′ aacaatcgttaataattaattaattgg; 3′ gaagtgtcaacaacgtatctacc
Terms and licenses: Academic/Nonprofit Terms; Industry Terms: Not Available to Industry
How to cite: pDR-meptrac-H194E was a gift from Wolf Frommer (Addgene plasmid # 47764 ; http://n2t.net/addgene:47764 ; RRID:Addgene_47764)
