[The description below was written by a language model from this plasmid's Addgene catalogue record and pLannotate feature annotations shown in this document.]
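Description:
pDR-meptrac-H194E is a yeast expression plasmid built on the Gateway-compatible pDR GW backbone, designed as an E. coli–S. cerevisiae shuttle vector. In bacteria it is maintained at high copy through a ColE1/pUC-type origin and selected with ampicillin via the β-lactamase gene. An f1 origin and remnants of a lac promoter/lacZα cloning region are also present. In yeast it replicates episomally from the 2μ origin and is selected by uracil prototrophy through URA3, a marker that can also be counterselected with 5-FOA. The catalogue lists a total size of about 8.5 kb, whereas the annotated depositor sequence is about 9.2 kb. The record does not explain this discrepancy.

The payload, flanked by attB1 and attB2 sites left by Gateway recombination, is MepTrac-H194E, an insert of about 2.2 kb of S. cerevisiae and synthetic origin. It is recorded as a fusion with mcpGFP. In the feature table, a GFP-derived coding segment lies in the interior of the attB-flanked region rather than at either end, consistent with a fluorescent protein inserted within the host protein. The associated publication concerns fluorescent sensors that report the activity of ammonium transceptors in live cells, and this construct carries an H194E substitution, making it a point-mutant variant of the MepTrac sensor. The record does not describe the functional effect of the mutation. Expression is driven by the PMA promoter according to the catalogue. The annotation tool did not label this promoter, though yeast genomic fragments upstream of attB1 probably correspond to it. Transcription ends at the ADH1 terminator downstream of attB2. The plasmid is used to express this sensor variant in yeast.
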