Features (pLannotate 1.2.2; 25 found; start..end, strand, type, name):
     22..46      +  protein_bind   attB1: mutant version of attB; recombination site for the Gateway® BP reaction BP Clonase™
    700..1428    +  CDS            cEGFP: cEGFP is a basic (constitutively fluorescent) green fluorescent protein published in 2008, derived from Aequorea victoria.
   2286..2310    -  protein_bind   attB2: mutant version of attB; recombination site for the Gateway® BP reaction BP Clonase™
   2338..2364    +  misc_feature   MCS (fragment): pBluescript multiple cloning site
   2373..2391    -  promoter       T7 promoter: promoter for bacteriophage T7 RNA polymerase
   2392..2535    +  CDS            ADH1 (fragment): ADH1_YEAST - Also known as ADC1. Experimental evidence at protein level: Swiss-Prot protein existence level 1. This isozyme preferentially catalyzes the conversion of primary unbranched alcohols to their corresponding aldehydes. Also shows activity toward secondary alcohols. From Saccharomyces cerevisiae (strain ATCC 204508 / S288c) (Baker's yeast).
   2539..2725    +  terminator     ADH1 terminator: S. cerevisiae ADH1; transcription terminator for the S. cerevisiae alcohol dehydrogenase 1 (ADH1) gene
   2733..2890    +  CDS            lacZα (fragment): LacZα fragment of β-galactosidase; lacZ fragment
   2896..2947    -  misc_feature   bom (fragment): basis of mobility region from pBR322
   2952..3035    +  CDS            RAF1 (fragment): RAF_YEAST - Experimental evidence at transcript level: Swiss-Prot protein existence level 2. Antagonizes transcriptional repression of recombinase FLP by REP1-REP2. May play a role in plasmid partitioning. From Saccharomyces cerevisiae (strain ATCC 204508 / S288c) (Baker's yeast).
   3189..4535    -  rep_origin     2μ ori: yeast 2μ plasmid origin of replication
   4540..4556    -  promoter       tet promoter (fragment): E. coli promoter for tetracycline efflux protein gene
   4646..5449    -  CDS            URA3: orotidine-5'-phosphate decarboxylase, required for uracil biosynthesis; S. cerevisiae URA3; yeast auxotrophic marker, counterselectable with 5-fluoroorotic acid (5-FOA)
   5450..5665    -  promoter       URA3 promoter: S. cerevisiae URA3
   5776..5880    +  promoter       AmpR promoter: bla
   5881..6741    +  CDS            AmpR: β-lactamase; bla; confers resistance to ampicillin, carbenicillin, and related antibiotics
   6912..7500    +  rep_origin     ori: high-copy-number ColE1/pMB1/pBR322/pUC origin of replication
   7683..7775    +  CDS            lacI (fragment): lac repressor; lacI; The lac repressor binds to the lac operator to inhibit transcription in E. coli. This inhibition can be relieved by adding lactose or isopropyl-β-D-thiogalactopyranoside (IPTG).
   7788..7809    +  protein_bind   CAP binding site: CAP binding activates transcription in the presence of cAMP. E. coli catabolite activator protein
   7824..7854    +  promoter       lac promoter: promoter for the E. coli lac operon
   7862..7878    +  protein_bind   lac operator: The lac repressor binds to the lac operator to inhibit transcription in E. coli. This inhibition can be relieved by adding lactose or isopropyl-β-D-thiogalactopyranoside (IPTG). lac repressor encoded by lacI
   7959..8387    -  rep_origin     f1 ori (sequence partly withheld): f1 bacteriophage origin of replication; arrow indicates direction of (+) strand synthesis
   8398..8652    -  CDS            BRP1 (fragment): BRP1_YEAST - Protein predicted: Swiss-Prot protein existence level 4. From Saccharomyces cerevisiae (strain ATCC 204508 / S288c) (Baker's yeast).
   8754..8770    -  promoter       ARG4 promoter (fragment): S. cerevisiae ARG4
   8875..8958    +  CDS            YG007_YEAST: Protein predicted: Swiss-Prot protein existence level 4. From Saccharomyces cerevisiae (strain ATCC 204508 / S288c) (Baker's yeast).
>Addgene plasmid #47764 | pDR-meptrac-H194E | depositor full sequence | sequence record 68721 | whole plasmid and insert
ACTAGTGAATTCGCGGCCATCACAAGTTTGTACAAAAAAGCAGGCTTAATGTCTTACAATTTTACAGGTA
CGCCTACAGGCGAAGGAACGGGTGGTAACTCGTTGACAACAGATTTGAATACACAATTTGACTTGGCCAA
CATGGGATGGATCGGTGTGGCTTCAGCAGGTGTGTGGATTATGGTCCCAGGTATCGGTTTATTATATTCT
GGTTTATCCAGGAAAAAGCATGCTTTATCCTTGCTTTGGGCCTCGATGATGGCTTCCGCCGTGTGTATTT
TCCAATGGTTTTTCTGGGGATACTCATTAGCTTTCTCACACAACACTAGAGGTAACGGTTTTATTGGTAC
CTTGGAATTCTTTGGGTTTCGTAACGTTTTAGGAGCCCCATCTAGTGTCAGTTCTCTTCCCGATATACTG
TTTGCCGTTTACCAAGGTATGTTTGCCGCAGTCACCGGTGCCCTAATGCTAGGTGGTGCCTGCGAGAGGG
CAAGGTTGTTTCCTATGATGGTGTTCTTGTTTTTATGGATGACTATTGTTTATTGTCCTATTGCATGCTG
GGTCTGGAATGCCGAGGGTTGGTTGGTCAAATTGGGTAGCTTGGACTATGCAGGTGGTTTATGTGTCGAG
TTAACATCTGGACATGGTGGTCTAGTTTACGCTTTGATACTGGGTAAGCGTAATGACCCTGTTACACGTT
TGTCTAACGTCTATATCAAGGCCGACAAGCAGAAGAACGGCATCAAGGCGAACTTCAAGATCCGCCACAA
CATCGAGGACGGCGGCGTGCAGCTCGCCTACCACTACCAGCAGAACACCCCCATCGGCGACGGCCCCGTG
CTGCTGCCCGACAACCACTACCTGAGCGTCCAGTCCAAGCTGAGCAAAGACCCCAACGAGAAGCGCGATC
ACATGGTCCTGCTGGAGTTCGTGACCGCCGCCGGGATCACTCTCGGCATGGACGAGCTGTACAAGGGTGG
TACCGGTGGATCTATGGTGAGCAAGGGCGAGGAGCTGTTCACCGGGGTGGTGCCCATCCTGGTCGAGCTG
GACGGCGACGTAAACGGCCACAAGTTCAGCGTGTCCGGCGAGGGCGAGGGCGATGCCACCTACGGCAAGC
TGACCCTGAAGTTCATCTGCACCACCGGCAAGCTGCCCGTGCCCTGGCCCACCCTCGTGACCACCCTGAC
CTACGGCGTGCAGTGCTTCAGCCGCTACCCCGACCACATGAAGCAGCACGACTTCTTCAAGTCCGCCATG
CCCGAAGGCTACATCCAGGAGCGCACCATCTTCTTCAAGGACGACGGCAACTACAAGACCCGCGCCGAGG
TGAAGTTCGAGGGCGACACCCTGGTGAACCGCATCGAGCTGAAGGGCATCGACTTCAAGGAGGACGGCAA
CATCCTGGGGCACAAGCTGGAGTACAACTTTAATAAAGGGATGCCCAAGTACAAACCACATTCCGTCACC
TCGGTGGTTTTAGGCACAGTGTTCTTATGGTTTGGTTGGATGTTCTTTAACGGAGGCTCTGCAGGTAATG
CAACTATACGAGCATGGTACTCTATTATGTCCACAAACTTAGCTGCTGCTTGCGGTGGCTTGACATGGAT
GGTTATCGATTATTTCAGATGCGGAAGAAAGTGGACTACAGTTGGTTTGTGTTCAGGTATCATCGCTGGC
CTAGTGGGTATCACCCCAGCCGCCGGGTTCGTGCCAATCTGGTCAGCCGTTGTCATTGGTGTGGTTACTG
GTGCAGGATGTAACCTTGCTGTTGACTTAAAGAGTCTATTGCGCATCGATGATGGTCTAGATTGTTACTC
TATCCATGGTGTGGGTGGTTGTATTGGTTCTGTATTAACTGGTATCTTTGCTGCAGACTATGTAAATGCC
ACTGCAGGCTCTTACATTAGTCCAATTGATGGTGGCTGGATCAATCATCACTATAAACAAGTTGGTTATC
AATTAGCAGGTATATGCGCTGCACTAGCCTGGACTGTTACTGTCACATCTATCTTGCTTCTAACTATGAA
TGCCATTCCATTTTTAAAACTAAGATTAAGTGCTGATGAGGAAGAATTAGGTACCGACGCTGCTCAAATT
GGTGAATTTACATACGAGGAATCCACTGCTTACATCCCAGAACCAATCAGATCTAAAACATCGGCACAAA
TGCCACCTCCTCATGAAAACATTGATGATAAGATTGTGGGTAACACAGACGCAGAAAAGAATTCTACGCC
TTCCGACGCTTCTTCTACTAAGAACACTGACCATATAGTATAAAGACCCAGCTTTCTTGTACAAAGTGGT
GTAGTTAATTCATGATGGCCGCTGCAGGTCGACCTCGAGGGGGGGCCCGGTACCCAATTCGCCCTATAGT
GAGTCGTATTACGCGCGGATCCAGCTTTGGACTTCTTCGCCAGAGGTTTGGTCAAGTCTCCAATCAAGGT
TGTCGGCTTGTCTACCTTGCCAGAAATTTACGAAAAGATGGAAAAGGGTCAAATCGTTGGTAGATACGTT
GTTGACACTTCTAAATAAGCGAATTTCTTATGATTTATGATTTTTATTATTAAATAAGTTATAAAAAAAA
TAAGTGTATACAAATTTTAAAGTGACTCTTAGGTTTTAAAACGAAATTCTTATTCTTGAGTAACTCTTTC
CTGTAGGTCAGGTTGCTTTCTCAGGTATAGCATGAGGTCGCTCTTATTGACCACACCTCTACCGGCATGC
CAATTCACTGGCCGTCGTTTTACAACGTCGTGACTGGGAAAACCCTGGCGTTACCCAACTTAATCGCCTT
GCAGCACATCCCCCTTTCGCCAGCTGGCGTAATAGCGAAGAGGCCCGCACCGATCGCCCTTCCCAACAGT
TGCGCAGCCTGAATGGCGAATGGCGCCTGATGCGGTATTTTCTCCTTACGCATCTGTGCGGTATTTCACA
CCGCATAATCGGATCGTACTTGTTACCCATCATTGAATTTTGAACATCCGAACCTGGGAGTTTTCCCTGA
AACAGATAGTATATTTGAACCTGTATAATAATATATAGTCTAGCGCTTTACGGAAGACAATGTATGTATT
TCGGTTCCTGGAGAAACTATTGCATCTATTGCATAGGTAATCTTGCACGTCGCATCCCCGGTTCATTTTC
TGCGTTTCCATCTTGCACTTCAATAGCATATCTTTGTTAACGAAGCATCTGTGCTTCATTTTGTAGAACA
AAAATGCAACGCGAGAGCGCTAATTTTTCAAACAAAGAATCTGAGCTGCATTTTTACAGAACAGAAATGC
AACGCGAAAGCGCTATTTTACCAACGAAGAATCTGTGCTTCATTTTTGTAAAACAAAAATGCAACGCGAG
AGCGCTAATTTTTCAAACAAAGAATCTGAGCTGCATTTTTACAGAACAGAAATGCAACGCGAGAGCGCTA
TTTTACCAACAAAGAATCTATACTTCTTTTTTGTTCTACAAAAATGCATCCCGAGAGCGCTATTTTTCTA
ACAAAGCATCTTAGATTACTTTTTTTCTCCTTTGTGCGCTCTATAATGCAGTCTCTTGATAACTTTTTGC
ACTGTAGGTCCGTTAAGGTTAGAAGAAGGCTACTTTGGTGTCTATTTTCTCTTCCATAAAAAAAGCCTGA
CTCCACTTCCCGCGTTTACTGATTACTAGCGAAGCTGCGGGTGCATTTTTTCAAGATAAAGGCATCCCCG
ATTATATTCTATACCGATGTGGATTGCGCATACTTTGTGAACAGAAAGTGATAGCGTTGATGATTCTTCA
TTGGTCAGAAAATTATGAACGGTTTCTTCTATTTTGTCTCTATATACTACGTATAGGAAATGTTTACATT
TTCGTATTGTTTTCGATTCACTCTATGAATAGTTCTTACTACAATTTTTTTGTCTAAAGAGTAATACTAG
AGATAAACATAAAAAATGTAGAGGTCGAGTTTAGATGCAAGTTCAAGGAGCGAAAGGTGGATGGGTAGGT
TATATAGGGATATAGCACAGAGATATATAGCAAAGAGATACTTTTGAGCAATGTTTGTGGAAGCGGTATT
CGCAATATTTTAGTAGCTCGTTACAGTCCGGTGCGTTTTTGGTTTTTTGAAAGTGCGTCTTCAGAGCGCT
TTTGGTTTTCAAAAGCGCTCTGAAGTTCCTATACTTTCTAGCTAGAGAATAGGAACTTCGGAATAGGAAC
TTCAAAGCGTTTCCGAAAACGAGCGCTTCCGAAAATGCAACGCGAGCTGCGCACATACAGCTCACTGTTC
ACGTCGCACCTATATCTGCGTGTTGCCTGTATATATATATACATGAGAAGAACGGCATAGTGCGTGTTTA
TGCTTAAATGCGTACTTATATGCGTCTATTTATGTAGGATGAAAGGTAGTCTAGTACCTCCTGTGATATT
ATCCCATTCCATGCGGGGTATCGTATGCTTCCTTCAGCACTACCCTTTAGCTGTTCTATATGCTGCCACT
CCTCAATTGGATTAGTCTCATCCTTCAATGCTATCATTTCCTTTGATATTGGATCGATCCGATGATAAGC
TGTCAAACATGAGAATTGGGTAATAACTGATATAATTAAATTGAAGCTCTAATTTGTGAGTTTAGTATAC
ATGCATTTACTTATAATACAGTTTTTTAGTTTTGCTGGCCGCATCTTCTCAAATATGCTTCCCAGCCTGC
TTTTCTGTAACGTTCACCCTCTACCTTAGCATCCCTTCCCTTTGCAAATAGTCCTCTTCCAACAATAATA
ATGTCAGATCCTGTAGAGACCACATCATCCACGGTTCTATACTGTTGACCCAATGCGTCTCCCTTGTCAT
CTAAACCCACACCGGGTGTCATAATCAACCAATCGTAACCTTCATCTCTTCCACCCATGTCTCTTTGAGC
AATAAAGCCGATAACAAAATCTTTGTCGCTCTTCGCAATGTCAACAGTACCCTTAGTATATTCTCCAGTA
GATAGGGAGCCCTTGCATGACAATTCTGCTAACATCAAAAGGCCTCTAGGTTCCTTTGTTACTTCTTCTG
CCGCCTGCTTCAAACCGCTAACAATACCTGGGCCCACCACACCGTGTGCATTCGTAATGTCTGCCCATTC
TGCTATTCTGTATACACCCGCAGAGTACTGCAATTTGACTGTATTACCAATGTCAGCAAATTTTCTGTCT
TCGAAGAGTAAAAAATTGTACTTGGCGGATAATGCCTTTAGCGGCTTAACTGTGCCCTCCATGGAAAAAT
CAGTCAAGATATCCACATGTGTTTTTAGTAAACAAATTTTGGGACCTAATGCTTCAACTAACTCCAGTAA
TTCCTTGGTGGTACGAACATCCAATGAAGCACACAAGTTTGTTTGCTTTTCGTGCATGATATTAAATAGC
TTGGCAGCAACAGGACTAGGATGAGTAGCAGCACGTTCCTTATATGTAGCTTTCGACATGATTTATCTTC
GTTTCCTGCATGTTTTTGTTCTGTGCAGTTGGGTTAAGAATACTGGGCAATTTCATGTTTCTTCAACACT
ACATATGCGTATATATACCAATCTAAGTCTGTGCTCCTTCCTTCGTTCTTCCTTCTGTTCGGAGATTACC
GAATCAAAAAAATTTCAAGGAAACCGAAATCAAAAAAAAGAATAAAAAAAAAATGATGAATTGAAAAGCT
AATTCTTGAAGACGAAAGGGCCTCGTGATACGCCTATTTTTATAGGTTAATGTCATGATAATAATGGTTT
CTTAGACGTCAGGTGGCACTTTTCGGGGAAATGTGCGCGGAACCCCTATTTGTTTATTTTTCTAAATACA
TTCAAATATGTATCCGCTCATGAGACAATAACCCTGATAAATGCTTCAATAATATTGAAAAAGGAAGAGT
ATGAGTATTCAACATTTCCGTGTCGCCCTTATTCCCTTTTTTGCGGCATTTTGCCTTCCTGTTTTTGCTC
ACCCAGAAACGCTGGTGAAAGTAAAAGATGCTGAAGATCAGTTGGGTGCACGAGTGGGTTACATCGAACT
GGATCTCAACAGCGGTAAGATCCTTGAGAGTTTTCGCCCCGAAGAACGTTTTCCAATGATGAGCACTTTT
AAAGTTCTGCTATGTGGCGCGGTATTATCCCGTATTGACGCCGGGCAAGAGCAACTCGGTCGCCGCATAC
ACTATTCTCAGAATGACTTGGTTGAGTACTCACCAGTCACAGAAAAGCATCTTACGGATGGCATGACAGT
AAGAGAATTATGCAGTGCTGCCATAACCATGAGTGATAACACTGCGGCCAACTTACTTCTGACAACGATC
GGAGGACCGAAGGAGCTAACCGCTTTTTTGCACAACATGGGGGATCATGTAACTCGCCTTGATCGTTGGG
AACCGGAGCTGAATGAAGCCATACCAAACGACGAGCGTGACACCACGATGCCTGTAGCAATGGCAACAAC
GTTGCGCAAACTATTAACTGGCGAACTACTTACTCTAGCTTCCCGGCAACAATTAATAGACTGGATGGAG
GCGGATAAAGTTGCAGGACCACTTCTGCGCTCGGCCCTTCCGGCTGGCTGGTTTATTGCTGATAAATCTG
GAGCCGGTGAGCGTGGGTCTCGCGGTATCATTGCAGCACTGGGGCCAGATGGTAAGCCCTCCCGTATCGT
AGTTATCTACACGACGGGGAGTCAGGCAACTATGGATGAACGAAATAGACAGATCGCTGAGATAGGTGCC
TCACTGATTAAGCATTGGTAACTGTCAGACCAAGTTTACTCATATATACTTTAGATTGATTTAAAACTTC
ATTTTTAATTTAAAAGGATCTAGGTGAAGATCCTTTTTGATAATCTCATGACCAAAATCCCTTAACGTGA
GTTTTCGTTCCACTGAGCGTCAGACCCCGTAGAAAAGATCAAAGGATCTTCTTGAGATCCTTTTTTTCTG
CGCGTAATCTGCTGCTTGCAAACAAAAAAACCACCGCTACCAGCGGTGGTTTGTTTGCCGGATCAAGAGC
TACCAACTCTTTTTCCGAAGGTAACTGGCTTCAGCAGAGCGCAGATACCAAATACTGTTCTTCTAGTGTA
GCCGTAGTTAGGCCACCACTTCAAGAACTCTGTAGCACCGCCTACATACCTCGCTCTGCTAATCCTGTTA
CCAGTGGCTGCTGCCAGTGGCGATAAGTCGTGTCTTACCGGGTTGGACTCAAGACGATAGTTACCGGATA
AGGCGCAGCGGTCGGGCTGAACGGGGGGTTCGTGCACACAGCCCAGCTTGGAGCGAACGACCTACACCGA
ACTGAGATACCTACAGCGTGAGCTATGAGAAAGCGCCACGCTTCCCGAAGGGAGAAAGGCGGACAGGTAT
CCGGTAAGCGGCAGGGTCGGAACAGGAGAGCGCACGAGGGAGCTTCCAGGGGGAAACGCCTGGTATCTTT
ATAGTCCTGTCGGGTTTCGCCACCTCTGACTTGAGCGTCGATTTTTGTGATGCTCGTCAGGGGGGCGGAG
CCTATGGAAAAACGCCAGCAACGCGGCCTTTTTACGGTTCCTGGCCTTTTGCTGGCCTTTTGCTCACATG
TTCTTTCCTGCGTTATCCCCTGATTCTGTGGATAACCGTATTACCGCCTTTGAGTGAGCTGATACCGCTC
GCCGCAGCCGAACGACCGAGCGCAGCGAGTCAGTGAGCGAGGAAGCGGAAGAGCGCCCAATACGCAAACC
GCCTCTCCCCGCGCGTTGGCCGATTCATTAATGCAGCTGGCACGACAGGTTTCCCGACTGGAAAGCGGGC
AGTGAGCGCAACGCAATTAATGTGAGTTAGCTCACTCATTAGGCACCCCAGGCTTTACACTTTATGCTTC
CGGCTCGTATGTTGTGTGGAATTGTGAGCGGATAACAATTTCACACAGGAAACAGCTATGACCATGATTA
CGCCAAGCTTACCGCATCAGGAAATTGTAAGCGTTAATATTTTGTTAAAATTCGCGTTAAATTTTTGTTA
AATCAGCTCATTTTTTAACCAATAGGCCGAAATCGGCAAAATCCCTTATAAATCAAAAGAATAGACCGAG
ATAGGGT
[37 nt withheld, positions 8058-8094]
AAAGAACGTGGACTCCAACGTCAAAGG
[49 nt withheld, positions 8122-8170]
T
[91 nt withheld, positions 8172-8262]
G
[124 nt withheld, positions 8264-8387]
CCATTCGCCAAGCTTCCTGAAACGGAGAAACATAAACAGGCATTGCTGGGATCACCCATACATCACTCTG
TTTTGCCTGACCTTTTCCGGTAATTTGAAAACAAACCCGGTCTCGAAGCGGAGATCCGGCGATAATTACC
GCAGAAATAAACCCATACACGAGACGTAGAACCAGCCGCACATGGCCGGAGAAACTCCTGCGAGAATTTC
GTAAACTCGCGCGCATTGCATCTGTATTTCCTAATGCGGCACTTCCAGGCCTCGATCGAGACCGTTTATC
CATTGCTTTTTTGTTGTCTTTTTCCCTCGTTCACAGAAAGTCTGAAGAAGCTATAGTAGAACTATGAGCT
TTTTTTGTTTCTGTTTTCCTTTTTTTTTTTTTTACCTCTGTGGAAATTGTTACTCTCACACTCTTTAGTT
CGTTTGTTTGTTTTGTTTATTCCAATTATGACCGGTGACGAAACGTGGTCGATGGTGGGTACCGCTTATG
CTCCCCTCCATTAGTTTCGATTATATAAAAAGGCCAAATATTGTATTATTTTCAAATGTCCTATCATTAT
CGTCTAACATCTAATTTCTCTTAAATTTTTTCTCTTTCTTTCCTATAACACCAATAGTGAAAATCTTTTT
TTCTTCTATATCTACAAAAACTTTTTTTTTCTATCAACCTCGTTGATAAATTTTTTCTTTAACAATCGTT
AATAATTAATTAATTGGAAAATAACCATTTTTTCTCTCTTTTATACACACATTCAAAAGAAAGAAAAAAA
ATATACCCCAGCCTCGA
