>Addgene plasmid #47764 | pDR-meptrac-H194E | depositor partial sequence | sequence record 68722 | meptracH194E
ATGTCTTACAATTTTACAGGTACGCCTACAGGCGAAGGAACGGGTGGTAACTCGTTGACAACAGATTTGA
ATACACAATTTGACTTGGCCAACATGGGATGGATCGGTGTGGCTTCAGCAGGTGTGTGGATTATGGTCCC
AGGTATCGGTTTATTATATTCTGGTTTATCCAGGAAAAAGCATGCTTTATCCTTGCTTTGGGCCTCGATG
ATGGCTTCCGCCGTGTGTATTTTCCAATGGTTTTTCTGGGGATACTCATTAGCTTTCTCACACAACACTA
GAGGTAACGGTTTTATTGGTACCTTGGAATTCTTTGGGTTTCGTAACGTTTTAGGAGCCCCATCTAGTGT
CAGTTCTCTTCCCGATATACTGTTTGCCGTTTACCAAGGTATGTTTGCCGCAGTCACCGGTGCCCTAATG
CTAGGTGGTGCCTGCGAGAGGGCAAGGTTGTTTCCTATGATGGTGTTCTTGTTTTTATGGATGACTATTG
TTTATTGTCCTATTGCATGCTGGGTCTGGAATGCCGAGGGTTGGTTGGTCAAATTGGGTAGCTTGGACTA
TGCAGGTGGTTTATGTGTCGAGTTAACATCTGGACATGGTGGTCTAGTTTACGCTTTGATACTGGGTAAG
CGTAATGACCCTGTTACACGTTTGTCTAACGTCTATATCAAGGCCGACAAGCAGAAGAACGGCATCAAGG
CGAACTTCAAGATCCGCCACAACATCGAGGACGGCGGCGTGCAGCTCGCCTACCACTACCAGCAGAACAC
CCCCATCGGCGACGGCCCCGTGCTGCTGCCCGACAACCACTACCTGAGCGTCCAGTCCAAGCTGAGCAAA
GACCCCAACGAGAAGCGCGATCACATGGTCCTGCTGGAGTTCGTGACCGCCGCCGGGATCACTCTCGGCA
TGGACGAGCTGTACAAGGGTGGTACCGGTGGATCTATGGTGAGCAAGGGCGAGGAGCTGTTCACCGGGGT
GGTGCCCATCCTGGTCGAGCTGGACGGCGACGTAAACGGCCACAAGTTCAGCGTGTCCGGCGAGGGCGAG
GGCGATGCCACCTACGGCAAGCTGACCCTGAAGTTCATCTGCACCACCGGCAAGCTGCCCGTGCCCTGGC
CCACCCTCGTGACCACCCTGACCTACGGCGTGCAGTGCTTCAGCCGCTACCCCGACCACATGAAGCAGCA
CGACTTCTTCAAGTCCGCCATGCCCGAAGGCTACATCCAGGAGCGCACCATCTTCTTCAAGGACGACGGC
AACTACAAGACCCGCGCCGAGGTGAAGTTCGAGGGCGACACCCTGGTGAACCGCATCGAGCTGAAGGGCA
TCGACTTCAAGGAGGACGGCAACATCCTGGGGCACAAGCTGGAGTACAACTTTAATAAAGGGATGCCCAA
GTACAAACCACATTCCGTCACCTCGGTGGTTTTAGGCACAGTGTTCTTATGGTTTGGTTGGATGTTCTTT
AACGGAGGCTCTGCAGGTAATGCAACTATACGAGCATGGTACTCTATTATGTCCACAAACTTAGCTGCTG
CTTGCGGTGGCTTGACATGGATGGTTATCGATTATTTCAGATGCGGAAGAAAGTGGACTACAGTTGGTTT
GTGTTCAGGTATCATCGCTGGCCTAGTGGGTATCACCCCAGCCGCCGGGTTCGTGCCAATCTGGTCAGCC
GTTGTCATTGGTGTGGTTACTGGTGCAGGATGTAACCTTGCTGTTGACTTAAAGAGTCTATTGCGCATCG
ATGATGGTCTAGATTGTTACTCTATCCATGGTGTGGGTGGTTGTATTGGTTCTGTATTAACTGGTATCTT
TGCTGCAGACTATGTAAATGCCACTGCAGGCTCTTACATTAGTCCAATTGATGGTGGCTGGATCAATCAT
CACTATAAACAAGTTGGTTATCAATTAGCAGGTATATGCGCTGCACTAGCCTGGACTGTTACTGTCACAT
CTATCTTGCTTCTAACTATGAATGCCATTCCATTTTTAAAACTAAGATTAAGTGCTGATGAGGAAGAATT
AGGTACCGACGCTGCTCAAATTGGTGAATTTACATACGAGGAATCCACTGCTTACATCCCAGAACCAATC
AGATCTAAAACATCGGCACAAATGCCACCTCCTCATGAAAACATTGATGATAAGATTGTGGGTAACACAG
ACGCAGAAAAGAATTCTACGCCTTCCGACGCTTCTTCTACTAAGAACACTGACCATATAGTATAA
