>Addgene plasmid #47764 | pDR-meptrac-H194E | addgene partial sequence | sequence record 70985 | EGFP-N 5'-CGTCGCCGTCCAGCTCGACCAG-3'
TCGCCCTTGCTCACCATAGATCCACCGGTACCACCCTTGTACAGCTCGTCCATGCCGAGAGTGATCCCGG
CGGCGGTCACGAACTCCAGCAGGACCATGTGATCGCGCTTCTCGTTGGGGTCTTTGCTCAGCTTGGACTG
GACGCTCAGGTAGTGGTTGTCGGGCAGCAGCACGGGGCCGTCGCCGATGGGGGTGTTCTGCTGGTAGTGG
TAGGCGAGCTGCACGCCGCCGTCCTCGATGTTGTGGCGGATCTTGAAGTTCGCCTTGATGCCGTTCTTCT
GCTTGTCGGCCTTGATATAGACGTTAGACAAACGTGTAACAGGGTCATTACGCTTACCCAGTATCAAAGC
GTAAACTAGACCACCATGTCCAGATGTTAACTCGACACATAAACCACCTGCATAGTCCAAGCTACCCAAT
TTGACCAACCAACCCTCGGCATTCCAGACCCAGCATGCAATAGGACAATAAACAATAGTCATCCATAAAA
ACAAGAACACCATCATAGGAAACAACCTTGCCCTCTCGCAGGCACCACCTAGCATTAGGGCACCGGTGAC
TGCGGCAAACATACCTTGGTAAACGGCAAACAGTATATCGGGAAGAGAACTGACACTAGATGGGGCTCCT
AAAACGTTACGAAACCCAAAGAATTCCAAGGTACCAATAAAACCGTTACCTCTAGTGTTGTGTGAGAAAG
CTAATGAGTATCCCCAGAAAAACCATTGGAAAATACACACGGCGGAAGCCATCATCGAGGCCCAAAGCAA
GGATAAAGCATGCTTTTTCCTGGATAAACCAGAATATAATAAACCGATACCTGGGACCATAATCCACACA
CCTGCTGAAGCCACACCGATCCATCCCATGTTGGCCAAGTCAAATTGTGTATTCAAATCTGTTGTCAACG
AGTTACCACCCGTTCCTTCGCCTGTAGGCGTACCTGTAAAATTGTAAGACATTAAGCCTGCTTTTTTGTA
CAAACTTGTGATGGCCGCGAATTCA
